Addgene plasmid #61894: pAD05 S. castellii telomerase RNA KBS
Purpose: Plasmid for run-off in vitro transcription of Saccharomyces castellii KBS RNA
Depositing lab: Thomas Cech. Depositing organization: University of Colorado, Boulder. Publication: RNA recognition by the DNA end-binding Ku heterodimer. Dalby AB, Goodrich KJ, Pfingsten JS, Cech TR. RNA. 2013 Jun;19(6):841-51. doi: 10.1261/rna.038703.113. Epub 2013 Apr 22. PubMed 23610127.
Backbone
  Vector backbone: Puc19
  Backbone size w/o insert (bp): 2686
  Total vector size (bp): 2757
Growth in bacteria
  Bacterial resistance: Ampicillin, 100 μg/mL
  Growth temperature: 37°C
  Growth strain: DH5alpha
  Copy number: High Copy
Gene/Insert
  Gene/Insert name: Telomerase RNA hairpin (alt name: TLC1 KBS)
  Species: Saccharomyces castellii
  Insert size (bp): 86
  Promoter: T7
  Cloning method: Restriction Enzyme; 5′ cloning site EcoRI (not destroyed); 3′ cloning site BamHI (not destroyed)
  Sequencing primers: 5′ M13; 3′ M13R
Terms and licenses: Academic/Nonprofit Terms; Industry Terms: Not Available to Industry
Depositor comments: FokI site follows RNA construct to linearize plasmid prior to in vitro transcription.
How to cite: pAD05 S. castellii telomerase RNA KBS was a gift from Thomas Cech (Addgene plasmid # 61894 ; http://n2t.net/addgene:61894 ; RRID:Addgene_61894)
