[The description below was written by a language model from this plasmid's Addgene catalogue record.]
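Description:
pAD05 S. castellii telomerase RNA KBS is a small, high-copy bacterial plasmid built on the pUC19 cloning backbone and designed as a template for in vitro transcription rather than for expression in cells. It is propagated in E. coli under ampicillin selection. The total construct is about 2.76 kb, only slightly larger than the 2.69 kb backbone, reflecting the very short insert. No feature table accompanies the record, so the origin and resistance cassette can only be assumed to be the standard pUC19 elements.

The payload is an 86 bp insert cloned between the EcoRI and BamHI sites of the polylinker, both of which remain intact. It encodes a hairpin from the Saccharomyces castellii telomerase RNA (TLC1), termed the KBS. The name presumably denotes the Ku-binding site, consistent with the associated study of RNA recognition by the Ku heterodimer, although the record does not expand the abbreviation. Transcription is driven by a T7 promoter, which allows synthesis with purified T7 RNA polymerase. A FokI site placed just after the RNA-coding region is used to linearize the plasmid before transcription. The polymerase then runs off the end of the template, giving transcripts with a defined 3′ end. FokI is a type IIS enzyme that cuts outside its recognition sequence, so the cut can be positioned without adding recognition-site nucleotides to the RNA. The flanking M13 forward and reverse primer sites allow sequence verification of the insert. The plasmid is typically used to produce the isolated KBS RNA, and the associated publication suggests this RNA serves biochemical or structural studies of Ku–telomerase RNA interaction.
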