>Addgene plasmid #61894 | pAD05 S. castellii telomerase RNA KBS | depositor partial sequence | sequence record 101208 | Insert M13R
CGTTGTAAAACGACGGCCAGTGAATTCTAATACGACTCACTATAGGAGCTGATTTAGACTTATAGATCGC
TACGTTATATCTGAGGCTATATCAGCTCCTTTTTTCTTCATCCGGATCC
