>Addgene plasmid #61894 | pAD05 S. castellii telomerase RNA KBS | addgene partial sequence | sequence record 107040 | M13pUC-Fwd 5'-CCCAGTCACGACGTTGTAAAACG-3'
ACGACTCACTATAGGAGCTGATTTAGACTTATAGATCGCTACGTTATATCTGAGGCTATATCAGCTCCTT
TTTTCTTCATCCGGATCCTCTAGAGTCGACCTGCAGGCATGCAAGCTTGGCGTAATCATGGTCATAGCTG
TTTCCTGTGTGAAATTGTTATCCGCTCACAATTCCACACAACATACGAGCCGGAAGCATAAAGTGTAAAG
CCTGGGGTGCCTAATGAGTGAGCTAACTCACATTAATTGCGTTGCGCTCACTGCCCGCTTTCCAGTCGGG
AAACCTGTCGTGCCAGCTGCATTAATGAATCGGCCAACGCGCGGGGAGAGGCGGTTTGCGTATTGGGCGC
TCTTCCGCTTCCTCGCTCACTGACTCGCTGCGCTCGGTCGTTCGGCTGCGGCGAGCGGTATCAGCTCACT
CAAAGGCGGTAATACGGTTATCCACAGAATCAGGGGATAACGCAGGAAAGAACATGTGAGCAAAAGGCCA
GCAAAAGGCCAGGAACCGTAAAAAGGCCGCGTTGCTGGCGTTTTTCCATAGGCTCCGCCCCCCTGACGAG
CATCACAAAAATCGACGCTCAAGTCAGAGGTGGCGAAACCCGACAGGACTATAAAGATACCAGGCGTTTC
CCCCTGGAAGCTCCCTCGTGCGCTCTCCTGTTCCGACCCTGCCGCTTACCGGATACCTGTCCGCCTTTCT
CCCTTCGGGAAGCGTGGCGCTTTCTCATAGCTCACGCTGTAGGTATCTCAGTTCGGTGTAGGTCGTTCGC
TCCAAGCTGGGCTGTGTGCACGAACCCCCCGTTCAGCCCGACCGCTGCGCCTTATCCGGTAAC
