>Addgene plasmid #61894 | pAD05 S. castellii telomerase RNA KBS | addgene partial sequence | sequence record 107047 | M13pUC-Rev 5'-AGCGGATAACAATTTCACACAGG-3'
CGCCAGCTTGCATGCCTGCAGGTCGACTCTAGAGGATCCGGATGAAGAAAAAAGGAGCTGATATAGCCTC
AGATATAACGTAGCGATCTATAAGTCTAAATCAGCTCCTATAGTGAGTCGTATTAGAATTCACTGGCCGT
CGTTTTACAACGTCGTGACTGGGAAAACCCTGGCGTTACCCAACTTAATCGCCTTGCAGCACATCCCCCT
TTCGCCAGCTGGCGTAATAGCGAAGAGGCCCGCACCGATCGCCCTTCCCAACAGTTGCGCAGCCTGAATG
GCGAATGGCGCCTGATGCGGTATTTTCTCCTTACGCATCTGTGCGGTATTTCACACCGCATATGGTGCAC
TCTCAGTACAATCTGCTCTGATGCCGCATAGTTAAGCCAGCCCCGACACCCGCCAACACCCGCTGACGCG
CCCTGACGGGCTTGTCTGCTCCCGGCATCCGCTTACAGACAAGCTGTGACCGTCTCCGGGAGCTGCATGT
GTCAGAGGTTTTCACCGTCATCACCGAAACGCGCGAGACGAAAGGGCCTCGTGATACGCCTATTTTTATA
GGTTAATGTCATGATAATAATGGTTTCTTAGACGTCAGGTGGCACTTTTCGGGGAAATGTGCGCGGAACC
CCTATTTGTTTATTTTTCTAAATACATTCAAATATGTATCCGCTCATGAGACAATAACCCTGATAAATGC
TTCAATAATATTGAAAAAGGAAGAGTATGAGTATTCAACATTTCCGTGTCGCCCTTATTCCCTTTTTTGC
GGCATTTTGCCTTCCTGTTTTTGCTCACCCAGAA
